Addgene plasmid #113943: pBAD-R-GECO1
Purpose: Bacterial expression of red fluorescent Ca2+ sensor R-GECO1
Depositing lab: Robert Campbell & Thomas Hughes. Depositing organization: University of Alberta. Publication: Understanding the Fluorescence Change in Red Genetically Encoded Calcium Ion Indicators. Molina RS, Qian Y, Wu J, Shen Y, Campbell RE, Drobizhev M, Hughes TE. Biophys J. 2019 May 21;116(10):1873-1886. doi: 10.1016/j.bpj.2019.04.007. Epub 2019 Apr 13. PubMed 31054773.
Backbone
  Vector backbone: pBAD
  Backbone manufacturer: ThermoFisher Scientific
  Backbone size w/o insert (bp): 4067
  Total vector size (bp): 5318
  Vector type: Bacterial Expression
Growth in bacteria
  Bacterial resistance: Ampicillin, 100 μg/mL
  Growth temperature: 37°C
  Growth strain: DH5alpha
  Growth instructions: For inducing protein expression with arabinose, grow in DH10B cells.
  Copy number: High Copy
Gene/Insert
  Gene/Insert name: R-GECO1
  Species: Synthetic
  Insert size (bp): 1251
  GenBank ID: JN258411
  Tag / fusion protein: 6xHis (N terminal on insert)
  Cloning method: Unknown
  Sequencing primers: 5′ pBAD Forward; 3′ pBAD Reverse
Resource information
  A portion of this plasmid was derived from a plasmid made by: Robert Campbell, University of Alberta.
Terms and licenses: Academic/Nonprofit Terms; Industry Terms: Not Available to Industry
Depositor comments: Please visit https://www.biorxiv.org/content/early/2018/10/04/435891 for bioRxiv preprint.
How to cite: pBAD-R-GECO1 was a gift from Robert Campbell & Thomas Hughes (Addgene plasmid # 113943 ; http://n2t.net/addgene:113943 ; RRID:Addgene_113943)
