[The description below was written by a language model from this plasmid's Addgene catalogue record and pLannotate feature annotations shown in this document.]
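Description:
pBAD-R-GECO1 is a 5,318 bp bacterial expression plasmid built on the commercial pBAD backbone for arabinose-inducible production of the red fluorescent calcium indicator R-GECO1 in E. coli. It replicates from a high-copy ColE1/pMB1-type origin and is selected with ampicillin through the bla (AmpR) gene and its own promoter. A pBR322 bom region and a short remnant of rop are also annotated. The araC regulator gene is transcribed divergently from the araBAD promoter. AraC keeps this promoter tightly repressed until L-arabinose is added, giving titratable control of expression. The record notes that a different host strain is used for induction than for routine propagation.

The 1,251 bp synthetic insert lies downstream of the araBAD promoter, behind the vector's N-terminal leader, which comprises a 6xHis tag (detected by the annotation software as a fragment of a composite tag), the T7 gene 10 leader that promotes efficient translation, and an Xpress epitope containing an enterokinase cleavage site. The sensor itself shows the typical GECO layout: a calmodulin-binding peptide from smooth muscle myosin light chain kinase, a red fluorescent protein domain, and calmodulin. The middle segment is labelled as a HyPerRed fragment, most likely because of sequence similarity between the red fluorescent protein portions of the two sensors rather than any peroxide-sensing function. Calcium-dependent binding of calmodulin to the peptide alters the chromophore environment and changes the red fluorescence. Transcription ends at the rrnB T1 and T2 terminators, with an adjacent 5S rRNA segment. The construct is suited to producing His-tagged R-GECO1 for purification and in vitro study, in keeping with the associated work on the fluorescence change in red calcium indicators.
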