Features (pLannotate 1.2.2; 16 found; start..end, strand, type, name):
     47..67      +  CDS            capTEV™ (fragment): composite tag for in vivo biotinylation, TEV protease cleavage, and 6xHis tagging
     68..100     +  CDS            T7 tag (gene 10 leader): leader peptide from bacteriophage T7 gene 10 promotes efficient translation in E. coli
    104..127     +  CDS            Xpress™ tag: Xpress™ epitope tag, including an enterokinase recognition and cleavage site
    158..214     +  CDS            calmodulin-binding peptide: calmodulin-binding peptide from avian smooth muscle myosin light chain kinase
    220..946     +  CDS            HyPerRed (fragment): red fluorescent genetically encoded indicator for H2O2 ()
    952..1394    +  CDS            calmodulin (fragment): calcium-binding protein
   1486..1601    +  ncRNA          5S rRNA: Accession: RF00001 - 5S ribosomal RNA
   1605..1691    +  terminator     rrnB T1 terminator: Escherichia coli rrnB; transcription terminator T1 from the E. coli rrnB gene
   1783..1810    +  terminator     rrnB T2 terminator: transcription terminator T2 from the E. coli rrnB gene
   1829..1920    +  promoter       AmpR promoter: bla
   1921..2781    +  CDS            AmpR: β-lactamase; bla; confers resistance to ampicillin, carbenicillin, and related antibiotics
   2952..3540    +  rep_origin     ori: high-copy-number ColE1/pMB1/pBR322/pUC origin of replication
   3726..3866    -  misc_feature   bom: basis of mobility region from pBR322
   3968..4008    -  CDS            rop (fragment): Rop protein, which maintains plasmids at low copy number; rop
   4130..5008    -  CDS            araC: L-arabinose regulatory protein; araC
   5035..1       +  promoter       araBAD promoter (across the origin): araBAD; promoter of the L-arabinose operon of E. coli; the araC regulatory gene is transcribed in the opposite direction (Guzman et al., 1995)
>Addgene plasmid #113943 | pBAD-R-GECO1 | addgene full sequence | sequence record 221540 | Addgene NGS Result
TACCCGTTTTTTGGGCTAACAGGAGGAATTAACCATGGGGGGTTCTCATCATCATCATCATCATGGTATG
GCTAGCATGACTGGTGGACAGCAAATGGGTCGGGATCTGTACGACGATGACGATAAGGATCCTGGCTCGA
GCATGGTCGACTCATCACGTCGTAAGTGGAATAAGGCAGGTCACGCAGTCAGAGCTATAGGTCGGCTGAG
CTCACCCGTGGTTTCCGAGCGGATGTACCCCGAGGACGGCGCCCTGAAGAGCGAGATCAAGAAGGGGCTG
AGGCTGAAGGACGGCGGCCACTACGCCGCCGAGGTCAAGACCACCTACAAGGCCAAGAAGCCCGTGCAGC
TGCCCGGCGCCTACATCGTCGACATCAAGTTGGACATCGTGTCCCACAACGAGGACTACACCATCGTGGA
ACAGTGCGAACGCGCCGAGGGCCGCCACTCCACCGGCGGCATGGACGAGCTGTACAAGGGAGGTACAGGC
GGGAGTCTGGTGAGCAAGGGCGAGGAGGATAACATGGCCATCATCAAGGAGTTCATGCGCTTCAAGGTGC
ACATGGAGGGCTCCGTGAACGGCCACGAGTTCGAGATCGAGGGCGAGGGCGAGGGCCGCCCCTACGAGGC
CTTTCAGACCGCTAAGCTGAAGGTGACCAAGGGTGGCCCCCTGCCCTTCGCCTGGGACATCCTGTCCCCT
CAGTTCATGTACGGCTCCAAGGCCTACATTAAGCACCCAGCCGACATCCCCGACTACTTCAAGCTGTCCT
TCCCCGAGGGCTTCAGGTGGGAGCGCGTGATGAACTTCGAGGACGGCGGCATTATTCACGTTAACCAGGA
CTCCTCCCTGCAGGACGGCGTATTCATCTACAAGGTGAAGCTGCGCGGCACCAACTTCCCCCCCGACGGC
CCCGTAATGCAGAAGAAGACCATGGGCTGGGAGGCTACGCGTGACCAACTGACTGAAGAGCAGATCGCAG
AATTTAAAGAGGCTTTCTCCCTATTTGACAAGGACGGGGATGGGACGATAACAACCAAGGAGCTGGGGAC
GGTGATGCGGTCTCTGGGGCAGAACCCCACAGAAGCAGAGCTGCAGGACATGATCAATGAAGTAGATGCC
GACGGTGACGGCACATTCGACTTCCCTGAGTTCCTGACGATGATGGCAAGAAAAATGAATGACACAGACA
GTGAAGAGGAAATTAGAGAAGCGTTCCGCGTGTTTGATAAGGACGGCAATGGCTACATCGGCGCAGCAGA
GCTTCGCCACGTGATGACAGACCTTGGAGAGAAGTTAACAGATGAGGAGGTTGATGAAATGATCAGGGTA
GCAGACATCGATGGGGATGGTCAGGTAAACTACGAAGAGTTTGTACAAATGATGACAGCGAAGTAGAAGC
TTGGCTGTTTTGGCGGATGAGAGAAGATTTTCAGCCTGATACAGATTAAATCAGAACGCAGAAGCGGTCT
GATAAAACAGAATTTGCCTGGCGGCAGTAGCGCGGTGGTCCCACCTGACCCCATGCCGAACTCAGAAGTG
AAACGCCGTAGCGCCGATGGTAGTGTGGGGTCTCCCCATGCGAGAGTAGGGAACTGCCAGGCATCAAATA
AAACGAAAGGCTCAGTCGAAAGACTGGGCCTTTCGTTTTATCTGTTGTTTGTCGGTGAACGCTCTCCTGA
GTAGGACAAATCCGCCGGGAGCGGATTTGAACGTTGCGAAGCAACGGCCCGGAGGGTGGCGGGCAGGACG
CCCGCCATAAACTGCCAGGCATCAAATTAAGCAGAAGGCCATCCTGACGGATGGCCTTTTTGCGTTTCTA
CAAACTCTTTTGTTTATTTTTCTAAATACATTCAAATATGTATCCGCTCATGAGACAATAACCCTGATAA
ATGCTTCAATAATATTGAAAAAGGAAGAGTATGAGTATTCAACATTTCCGTGTCGCCCTTATTCCCTTTT
TTGCGGCATTTTGCCTTCCTGTTTTTGCTCACCCAGAAACGCTGGTGAAAGTAAAAGATGCTGAAGATCA
GTTGGGTGCACGAGTGGGTTACATCGAACTGGATCTCAACAGCGGTAAGATCCTTGAGAGTTTTCGCCCC
GAAGAACGTTTTCCAATGATGAGCACTTTTAAAGTTCTGCTATGTGGCGCGGTATTATCCCGTGTTGACG
CCGGGCAAGAGCAACTCGGTCGCCGCATACACTATTCTCAGAATGACTTGGTTGAGTACTCACCAGTCAC
AGAAAAGCATCTTACGGATGGCATGACAGTAAGAGAATTATGCAGTGCTGCCATAACCATGAGTGATAAC
ACTGCGGCCAACTTACTTCTGACAACGATCGGAGGACCGAAGGAGCTAACCGCTTTTTTGCACAACATGG
GGGATCATGTAACTCGCCTTGATCGTTGGGAACCGGAGCTGAATGAAGCCATACCAAACGACGAGCGTGA
CACCACGATGCCTGTAGCAATGGCAACAACGTTGCGCAAACTATTAACTGGCGAACTACTTACTCTAGCT
TCCCGGCAACAATTAATAGACTGGATGGAGGCGGATAAAGTTGCAGGACCACTTCTGCGCTCGGCCCTTC
CGGCTGGCTGGTTTATTGCTGATAAATCTGGAGCCGGTGAGCGTGGGTCTCGCGGTATCATTGCAGCACT
GGGGCCAGATGGTAAGCCCTCCCGTATCGTAGTTATCTACACGACGGGGAGTCAGGCAACTATGGATGAA
CGAAATAGACAGATCGCTGAGATAGGTGCCTCACTGATTAAGCATTGGTAACTGTCAGACCAAGTTTACT
CATATATACTTTAGATTGATTTAAAACTTCATTTTTAATTTAAAAGGATCTAGGTGAAGATCCTTTTTGA
TAATCTCATGACCAAAATCCCTTAACGTGAGTTTTCGTTCCACTGAGCGTCAGACCCCGTAGAAAAGATC
AAAGGATCTTCTTGAGATCCTTTTTTTCTGCGCGTAATCTGCTGCTTGCAAACAAAAAAACCACCGCTAC
CAGCGGTGGTTTGTTTGCCGGATCAAGAGCTACCAACTCTTTTTCCGAAGGTAACTGGCTTCAGCAGAGC
GCAGATACCAAATACTGTCCTTCTAGTGTAGCCGTAGTTAGGCCACCACTTCAAGAACTCTGTAGCACCG
CCTACATACCTCGCTCTGCTAATCCTGTTACCAGTGGCTGCTGCCAGTGGCGATAAGTCGTGTCTTACCG
GGTTGGACTCAAGACGATAGTTACCGGATAAGGCGCAGCGGTCGGGCTGAACGGGGGGTTCGTGCACACA
GCCCAGCTTGGAGCGAACGACCTACACCGAACTGAGATACCTACAGCGTGAGCTATGAGAAAGCGCCACG
CTTCCCGAAGGGAGAAAGGCGGACAGGTATCCGGTAAGCGGCAGGGTCGGAACAGGAGAGCGCACGAGGG
AGCTTCCAGGGGGAAACGCCTGGTATCTTTATAGTCCTGTCGGGTTTCGCCACCTCTGACTTGAGCGTCG
ATTTTTGTGATGCTCGTCAGGGGGGCGGAGCCTATGGAAAAACGCCAGCAACGCGGCCTTTTTACGGTTC
CTGGCCTTTTGCTGGCCTTTTGCTCACATGTTCTTTCCTGCGTTATCCCCTGATTCTGTGGATAACCGTA
TTACCGCCTTTGAGTGAGCTGATACCGCTCGCCGCAGCCGAACGACCGAGCGCAGCGAGTCAGTGAGCGA
GGAAGCGGAAGAGCGCCTGATGCGGTATTTTCTCCTTACGCATCTGTGCGGTATTTCACACCGCATATGG
TGCACTCTCAGTACAATCTGCTCTGATGCCGCATAGTTAAGCCAGTATACACTCCGCTATCGCTACGTGA
CTGGGTCATGGCTGCGCCCCGACACCCGCCAACACCCGCTGACGCGCCCTGACGGGCTTGTCTGCTCCCG
GCATCCGCTTACAGACAAGCTGTGACCGTCTCCGGGAGCTGCATGTGTCAGAGGTTTTCACCGTCATCAC
CGAAACGCGCGAGGCAGCAGATCAATTCGCGCGCGAAGGCGAAGCGGCATGCATAATGTGCCTGTCAAAT
GGACGAAGCAGGGATTCTGCAAACCCTATGCTACTCCGTCAAGCCGTCAATTGTCTGATTCGTTACCAAT
TATGACAACTTGACGGCTACATCATTCACTTTTTCTTCACAACCGGCACGGAACTCGCTCGGGCTGGCCC
CGGTGCATTTTTTAAATACCCGCGAGAAATAGAGTTGATCGTCAAAACCAACATTGCGACCGACGGTGGC
GATAGGCATCCGGGTGGTGCTCAAAAGCAGCTTCGCCTGGCTGATACGTTGGTCCTCGCGCCAGCTTAAG
ACGCTAATCCCTAACTGCTGGCGGAAAAGATGTGACAGACGCGACGGCGACAAGCAAACATGCTGTGCGA
CGCTGGCGATATCAAAATTGCTGTCTGCCAGGTGATCGCTGATGTACTGACAAGCCTCGCGTACCCGATT
ATCCATCGGTGGATGGAGCGACTCGTTAATCGCTTCCATGCGCCGCAGTAACAATTGCTCAAGCAGATTT
ATCGCCAGCAGCTCCGAATAGCGCCCTTCCCCTTGCCCGGCGTTAATGATTTGCCCAAACAGGTCGCTGA
AATGCGGCTGGTGCGCTTCATCCGGGCGAAAGAACCCCGTATTGGCAAATATTGACGGCCAGTTAAGCCA
TTCATGCCAGTAGGCGCGCGGACGAAAGTAAACCCACTGGTGATACCATTCGCGAGCCTCCGGATGACGA
CCGTAGTGATGAATCTCTCCTGGCGGGAACAGCAAAATATCACCCGGTCGGCAAACAAATTCTCGTCCCT
GATTTTTCACCACCCCCTGACCGCGAATGGTGAGATTGAGAATATAACCTTTCATTCCCAGCGGTCGGTC
GATAAAAAAATCGAGATAACCGTTGGCCTCAATCGGCGTTAAACCCGCCACCAGATGGGCATTAAACGAG
TATCCCGGCAGCAGGGGATCATTTTGCGCTTCAGCCATACTTTTCATACTCCCGCCATTCAGAGAAGAAA
CCAATTGTCCATATTGCATCAGACATTGCCGTCACTGCGTCTTTTACTGGCTCTTCTCGCTAACCAAACC
GGTAACCCCGCTTATTAAAAGCATTCTGTAACAAAGCGGGACCAAAGCCATGACAAAAACGCGTAACAAA
AGTGTCTATAATCACGGCAGAAAAGTCCACATTGATTATTTGCACGGCGTCACACTTTGCTATGCCATAG
CATTTTTATCCATAAGATTAGCGGATCCTACCTGACGCTTTTTATCGCAACTCTCTACTGTTTCTCCA
